>Addgene plasmid #131131 | pSI-359 | addgene full sequence | sequence record 257489 | Addgene NGS Result
CCGAGCGCAGCGAGTCAGTGAGCGAGGAAGCGGAAGAGCGCCCAATACGCAAACCGCCTCTCCCCGCGCG
TTGGCCGATTCATTAATGCAGCTGGCACGACAGGTTTCCCGACTGGAAAGCGGGCAGTGAGCGCAACGCA
ATTAATGTGAGTTAGCTCACTCATTAGGCACCCCAGGCTTTACACTTTATGCTTCCGGCTCGTATGTTGT
GTGGAATTGTGAGCGGATAACAATTTCACACAGGAAACAGCTATGACCATGATTACGCCAAGCTCGAAAT
TAACCCTCACTAAAGGGAACAAAAGCTGGAGCTGATTTAAATGGGGACAGCCCCCCCCCAAAGCCCCCAG
GGATGTAATTACGTCCCTCCCCCGCTAGGGGGCAGCAGCGAGCCGCCCGGGGCTCCGCTCCGGTCCGGCG
CTCCCCCCGCATCCCCGAGCCGGCAGCGTGCGGGGACAGCCCGGGCACGGGGAAGGTGGCACGGGATCGC
TTTCCTCTGAACGCTTCTCGCTGCTCTTTGAGCCTGCAGACACCTGGGGGGATACGGGGAAAAAGCTTTA
GGCTGAGTGCACGGGGACAGCCCCCCCCCAAAGCCCCCAGGGATGTAATTACGTCCCTCCCCCGCTAGGG
GGCAGCAGCGAGCCGCCCGGGGCTCCGCTCCGGTCCGGCGCTCCCCCCGCATCCCCGAGCCGGCAGCGTG
CGGGGACAGCCCGGGCACGGGGAAGGTGGCACGGGATCGCTTTCCTCTGAACGCTTCTCGCTGCTCTTTG
AGCCTGCAGACACCTGGGGGGATACGGGGAAAAAGCTTTAGGCTGAAGATCTAGAGGGCCTATTTCCCAT
GATTCCTTCATATTTGCATATACGATACAAGGCTGTTAGAGAGATAATTAGAATTAATTTGACTGTAAAC
ACAAAGATATTAGTACAAAATACGTGACGTAGAAAGTAATAATTTCTTGGGTAGTTTGCAGTTTTAAAAT
TATGTTTTAAAATGGACTATCATATGCTTACCGTAACTTGAAAGTATTTCGATTTCTTGGCTTTATATAT
CTTGTGGAAAGGACGAAACACCGCCTTATGACCCTGACACGCTGTTTTAGAGCTAGAAATAGCAAGTTAA
AATAAGGCTAGTCCGTTATCAACTTGAAAAAGTGGCACCGAGTCGGTGCTTTTTTGAATTCCTGACGCAC
AATTGTTGTTGTTAACTTGTTTATTGCAGCTTATAATGGTTACAAATAAAGCAATAGCATCACAAATTTC
ACAAATAAAGCATTTTTTTCACTGCCTCGAATCACTAGTGGGGACAGCCCCCCCCCAAAGCCCCCAGGGA
TGTAATTACGTCCCTCCCCCGCTAGGGGGCAGCAGCGAGCCGCCCGGGGCTCCGCTCCGGTCCGGCGCTC
CCCCCGCATCCCCGAGCCGGCAGCGTGCGGGGACAGCCCGGGCACGGGGAAGGTGGCACGGGATCGCTTT
CCTCTGAACGCTTCTCGCTGCTCTTTGAGCCTGCAGACACCTGGGGGGATACGGGGAAAAAGCTTTAGGC
TGAGTGCACGGGGACAGCCCCCCCCCAAAGCCCCCAGGGATGTAATTACGTCCCTCCCCCGCTAGGGGGC
AGCAGCGAGCCGCCCGGGGCTCCGCTCCGGTCCGGCGCTCCCCCCGCATCCCCGAGCCGGCAGCGTGCGG
GGACAGCCCGGGCACGGGGAAGGTGGCACGGGATCGCTTTCCTCTGAACGCTTCTCGCTGCTCTTTGAGC
CTGCAGACACCTGGGGGGATACGGGGAAAAAGCTTTAGGCTGAGGCGCGCCTGTACCCAATTCGCCCTAT
AGTGAGTCGTATTACAATTCACTGGCCGTCGTTTTACAACGTCGTGACTGGGAAAACCCTGGCGTTACCC
AACTTAATCGCCTTGCAGCACATCCCCCTTTCGCCAGCTGGCGTAATAGCGAAGAGGCCCGCACCGATCG
CCCTTCCCAACAGTTGCGCAGCCTGAATGGCGAATGGG
[124 nt withheld, positions 1999-2122]
C
[91 nt withheld, positions 2124-2214]
A
[49 nt withheld, positions 2216-2264]
CCTTTGACGTTGGAGTCCACGTTCTTT
[37 nt withheld, positions 2292-2328]
ACCCTATCTCGGTCTATTCTTTTGATTTATAAGGGATTTTGCCGATTTCGGCCTATTGGTTAAAAAATGA
GCTGATTTAACAAAAATTTAACGCGAATTTTAACAAAATATTAACGCTTACAATTTAGGTGGCACTTTTC
GGGGAAATGTGCGCGGAACCCCTATTTGTTTATTTTTCTAAATACATTCAAATATGTATCCGCTCATGAG
ACAATAACCCTGATAAATGCTTCAATAATATTGAAAAAGGAAGAGTATGAGTATTCAACATTTCCGTGTC
GCCCTTATTCCCTTTTTTGCGGCATTTTGCCTTCCTGTTTTTGCTCACCCAGAAACGCTGGTGAAAGTAA
AAGATGCTGAAGATCAGTTGGGTGCACGAGTGGGTTACATCGAACTGGATCTCAACAGCGGTAAGATCCT
TGAGAGTTTTCGCCCCGAAGAACGTTTTCCAATGATGAGCACTTTTAAAGTTCTGCTATGTGGCGCGGTA
TTATCCCGTATTGACGCCGGGCAAGAGCAACTCGGTCGCCGCATACACTATTCTCAGAATGACTTGGTTG
AGTACTCACCAGTCACAGAAAAGCATCTTACGGATGGCATGACAGTAAGAGAATTATGCAGTGCTGCCAT
AACCATGAGTGATAACACTGCGGCCAACTTACTTCTGACAACGATCGGAGGACCGAAGGAGCTAACCGCT
TTTTTGCACAACATGGGGGATCATGTAACTCGCCTTGATCGTTGGGAACCGGAGCTGAATGAAGCCATAC
CAAACGACGAGCGTGACACCACGATGCCTGTAGCAATGGCAACAACGTTGCGCAAACTATTAACTGGCGA
ACTACTTACTCTAGCTTCCCGGCAACAATTAATAGACTGGATGGAGGCGGATAAAGTTGCAGGACCACTT
CTGCGCTCGGCCCTTCCGGCTGGCTGGTTTATTGCTGATAAATCTGGAGCCGGTGAGCGTGGGTCTCGCG
GTATCATTGCAGCACTGGGGCCAGATGGTAAGCCCTCCCGTATCGTAGTTATCTACACGACGGGGAGTCA
GGCAACTATGGATGAACGAAATAGACAGATCGCTGAGATAGGTGCCTCACTGATTAAGCATTGGTAACTG
TCAGACCAAGTTTACTCATATATACTTTAGATTGATTTAAAACTTCATTTTTAATTTAAAAGGATCTAGG
TGAAGATCCTTTTTGATAATCTCATGACCAAAATCCCTTAACGTGAGTTTTCGTTCCACTGAGCGTCAGA
CCCCGTAGAAAAGATCAAAGGATCTTCTTGAGATCCTTTTTTTCTGCGCGTAATCTGCTGCTTGCAAACA
AAAAAACCACCGCTACCAGCGGTGGTTTGTTTGCCGGATCAAGAGCTACCAACTCTTTTTCCGAAGGTAA
CTGGCTTCAGCAGAGCGCAGATACCAAATACTGTTCTTCTAGTGTAGCCGTAGTTAGGCCACCACTTCAA
GAACTCTGTAGCACCGCCTACATACCTCGCTCTGCTAATCCTGTTACCAGTGGCTGCTGCCAGTGGCGAT
AAGTCGTGTCTTACCGGGTTGGACTCAAGACGATAGTTACCGGATAAGGCGCAGCGGTCGGGCTGAACGG
GGGGTTCGTGCACACAGCCCAGCTTGGAGCGAACGACCTACACCGAACTGAGATACCTACAGCGTGAGCT
ATGAGAAAGCGCCACGCTTCCCGAAGGGAGAAAGGCGGACAGGTATCCGGTAAGCGGCAGGGTCGGAACA
GGAGAGCGCACGAGGGAGCTTCCAGGGGGAAACGCCTGGTATCTTTATAGTCCTGTCGGGTTTCGCCACC
TCTGACTTGAGCGTCGATTTTTGTGATGCTCGTCAGGGGGGCGGAGCCTATGGAAAAACGCCAGCAACGC
GGCCTTTTTACGGTTCCTGGCCTTTTGCTGGCCTTTTGCTCACATGTTCTTTCCTGCGTTATCCCCTGAT
TCTGTGGATAACCGTATTACCGCCTTTGAGTGAGCTGATACCGCTCGCCGCAGCCGAACGA
Features (pLannotate 1.2.2; 15 found; start..end, strand, type, name):
      1..36      +  rep_origin     RSF ori (fragment): Plasmids containing the RSF 1030 origin of replication can be propagated in E. coli cells that contain additional plasmids with compatible origins.
     38..130     +  CDS            lacI (fragment): lac repressor; lacI; The lac repressor binds to the lac operator to inhibit transcription in E. coli. This inhibition can be relieved by adding lactose or isopropyl-β-D-thiogalactopyranoside (IPTG).
    143..164     +  protein_bind   CAP binding site: CAP binding activates transcription in the presence of cAMP. E. coli catabolite activator protein
    179..209     +  promoter       lac promoter: promoter for the E. coli lac operon
    217..233     +  protein_bind   lac operator: The lac repressor binds to the lac operator to inhibit transcription in E. coli. This inhibition can be relieved by adding lactose or isopropyl-β-D-thiogalactopyranoside (IPTG). lac repressor encoded by lacI
    278..296     +  promoter       T3 promoter: promoter for bacteriophage T3 RNA polymerase
    824..1064    +  promoter       U6 promoter: RNA polymerase III promoter for human U6 snRNA
   1094..1169    +  misc_RNA       gRNA scaffold: guide RNA scaffold for the Streptococcus pyogenes CRISPR/Cas9 system
   1204..1285    +  polyA_signal   SV40 poly(A) signal: SV40 polyadenylation signal
   1816..1834    -  promoter       T7 promoter: promoter for bacteriophage T7 RNA polymerase
   1837..1994    +  CDS            lacZα (fragment): LacZα fragment of β-galactosidase; lacZ fragment
   1999..2427    +  rep_origin     f1 ori (sequence partly withheld): f1 bacteriophage origin of replication; arrow indicates direction of (+) strand synthesis
   2480..2584    +  promoter       AmpR promoter: bla
   2585..3445    +  CDS            AmpR: β-lactamase; bla; confers resistance to ampicillin, carbenicillin, and related antibiotics
   3616..4204    +  rep_origin     ori: high-copy-number ColE1/pMB1/pBR322/pUC origin of replication
