[The description below was written by a language model from this plasmid's Addgene catalogue record and pLannotate feature annotations shown in this document.]
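Description:
pSI-359 is a small (about 4.3 kb) mammalian CRISPR guide RNA expression plasmid built on the pSI-356 backbone. Its purpose is to supply the single guide RNA that targets an A-to-G base editing reporter. It is maintained in E. coli as a high-copy plasmid through a ColE1/pUC-type origin and is selected with ampicillin via the β-lactamase (AmpR) gene and its own promoter. The backbone looks like a pBluescript-style cloning vector. It carries an f1 phage origin, flanking T3 and T7 promoters, lac promoter/operator and CAP-site elements, and a lacZα fragment. The short lacI and RSF ori fragments in the annotation are probably residual or incidental matches rather than functional parts. No mammalian selection marker or reporter gene is annotated on the plasmid.

The payload is a synthetic 20-nucleotide spacer, recorded as the "A-to-G reporter activation gRNA". It was cloned between two BsmBI sites that were destroyed in the process, which places it directly downstream of the human U6 promoter and upstream of the Streptococcus pyogenes Cas9 gRNA scaffold. U6 is an RNA polymerase III promoter, so in transfected mammalian cells it drives strong constitutive transcription of a complete sgRNA. An SV40 polyadenylation signal lies just past the scaffold. The plasmid encodes neither Cas9 nor a deaminase, so it would have to be delivered together with a separate SpCas9-based adenine (or dual-function) base editor and the matching reporter construct. As the insert name suggests, the guide directs an A-to-G conversion at the reporter target that activates the reporter. The record does not describe the reporter's design or readout. The plasmid comes from work on base editors that introduce C-to-T and A-to-G mutations simultaneously.
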