Addgene plasmid #131131: pSI-359
Purpose: gRNA expression vector for A-to-G base editing reporter
Depositing lab: Nozomu Yachie. Publication: Base editors for simultaneous introduction of C-to-T and A-to-G mutations. Sakata RC, Ishiguro S, Mori H, Tanaka M, Tatsuno K, Ueda H, Yamamoto S, Seki M, Masuyama N, Nishida K, Nishimasu H, Arakawa K, Kondo A, Nureki O, Tomita M, Aburatani H, Yachie N. Nat Biotechnol. 2020 Jun 1. pii: 10.1038/s41587-020-0509-0. doi: 10.1038/s41587-020-0509-0. PubMed 32483365.
Backbone
  Vector backbone: pSI-356
  Vector type: Mammalian Expression, CRISPR
Growth in bacteria
  Bacterial resistance: Ampicillin, 100 μg/mL
  Growth temperature: 37°C
  Growth strain: DH5alpha
  Copy number: High Copy
Gene/Insert
  Gene/Insert name: A-to-G reporter activation gRNA
  gRNA/shRNA sequence: CCTTATGACCCTGACACGCT
  Species: Synthetic
  Promoter: Human U6 promoter
  Cloning method: Restriction Enzyme; 5′ cloning site BsmBI (destroyed during cloning); 3′ cloning site BsmBI (destroyed during cloning)
  Sequencing primers: 5′ tttcccatgattccttcatattt
Terms and licenses: Academic/Nonprofit Terms; Industry Terms: Not Available to Industry
Depositor comments: Please visit https://www.biorxiv.org/content/10.1101/729269v1 for bioRxiv preprint.
How to cite: pSI-359 was a gift from Nozomu Yachie (Addgene plasmid # 131131 ; http://n2t.net/addgene:131131 ; RRID:Addgene_131131)
